Addgene plasmid #87770: pLX302-MKP5-V5 puro
Purpose: Expresses V5 tagged human MAPK phosphatase 5 (MKP5/DUSP10)
Depositing lab: Kevin Janes. Depositing organization: University of Virginia. Publication: Profiling Subcellular Protein Phosphatase Responses to Coxsackievirus B3 Infection of Cardiomyocytes. Shah M, Smolko CM, Kinicki S, Chapman ZD, Brautigan DL, Janes KA. Mol Cell Proteomics. 2017 Apr;16(4 suppl 1):S244-S262. doi: 10.1074/mcp.O116.063487. Epub 2017 Feb 7. PubMed 28174228.
Backbone
  Vector backbone: pLX302
  Backbone size w/o insert (bp): 9573
  Total vector size (bp): 9364
  Vector type: Mammalian Expression, Lentiviral
  Selectable markers: Puromycin
Growth in bacteria
  Bacterial resistance: Ampicillin, 100 μg/mL
  Growth temperature: 30°C
  Growth strain: NEB Stable
  Copy number: Unknown
Gene/Insert
  Gene/Insert name: MKP5 (alt name: DUSP10)
  Species: H. sapiens (human)
  Insert size (bp): 1449
  GenBank ID: NM_007207.5
  Entrez Gene: DUSP10 (a.k.a. MKP-5, MKP5)
  Tag / fusion protein: V5 (C terminal on backbone)
  Cloning method: Gateway Cloning
  Sequencing primers: 5′ CMV-F; 3′ WPRE-R
Resource information
  A portion of this plasmid was derived from a plasmid made by: Human ORFeome #11351
Terms and licenses: Academic/Nonprofit Terms; Industry Terms: Not Available to Industry
How to cite: pLX302-MKP5-V5 puro was a gift from Kevin Janes (Addgene plasmid # 87770 ; http://n2t.net/addgene:87770 ; RRID:Addgene_87770)
