[The description below was written by a language model from this plasmid's Addgene catalogue record and pLannotate feature annotations shown in this document.]
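Description:
pLX302-MKP5-V5 puro is a lentiviral mammalian expression plasmid built on the pLX302 backbone and carrying the human MAPK phosphatase 5 open reading frame (MKP5, also known as DUSP10). The coding sequence derives from a human ORFeome clone and was moved into the vector by Gateway recombination, so it is flanked by attB1 and attB2 sites. It has no stop codon of its own and reads through attB2 into a backbone-encoded C-terminal V5 epitope tag. Expression is driven by the CMV immediate-early enhancer/promoter, and a WPRE downstream of the tag enhances transcript stability and expression. A separate hPGK promoter upstream drives puromycin N-acetyltransferase, allowing selection of transduced or transfected mammalian cells with puromycin.

The viral framework has a third-generation, self-inactivating layout. An RSV promoter replaces the U3 region of a truncated HIV-1 5' LTR to produce the genomic RNA. This is followed by the Ψ packaging signal with a gag fragment, the Rev response element for Rev-dependent nuclear export, a cPPT/CTS element, and a ΔU3 3' LTR that disables LTR promoter activity after integration. An SV40 poly(A) signal and SV40 origin lie outside the proviral region. Packaging functions are not encoded on the plasmid and must be provided in trans.

In bacteria the plasmid replicates from a high-copy ColE1/pUC-type origin and is selected with ampicillin through β-lactamase. An f1 origin and remnants of lac, T3 and T7 elements are also present.

DUSP10 dephosphorylates MAP kinases, with a preference for p38. The construct is suited to stable or transient expression of V5-tagged MKP5 for detection or pulldown, and the associated work concerned profiling of phosphatase responses in cardiomyocytes infected with coxsackievirus B3.
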