Features (pLannotate 1.2.2; 31 found; start..end, strand, type, name):
     44..632     +  rep_origin     ori: high-copy-number ColE1/pMB1/pBR322/pUC origin of replication
    815..907     +  CDS            lacI (fragment): lac repressor; lacI; The lac repressor binds to the lac operator to inhibit transcription in E. coli. This inhibition can be relieved by adding lactose or isopropyl-β-D-thiogalactopyranoside (IPTG).
    920..941     +  protein_bind   CAP binding site: CAP binding activates transcription in the presence of cAMP. E. coli catabolite activator protein
    956..986     +  promoter       lac promoter: promoter for the E. coli lac operon
    994..1010    +  protein_bind   lac operator: The lac repressor binds to the lac operator to inhibit transcription in E. coli. This inhibition can be relieved by adding lactose or isopropyl-β-D-thiogalactopyranoside (IPTG). lac repressor encoded by lacI
   1055..1073    +  promoter       T3 promoter: promoter for bacteriophage T3 RNA polymerase
   1101..1327    +  promoter       RSV promoter: Rous sarcoma virus enhancer/promoter
   1328..1508    +  LTR            5' LTR (truncated): truncated 5' long terminal repeat (LTR) from HIV-1
   1555..1680    +  misc_feature   HIV-1 Ψ: packaging signal of human immunodeficiency virus type 1
   1664..2027    +  CDS            HIV-1 gag (fragment): gag protein from human immunodeficiency virus 1; gag
   2173..2406    +  misc_feature   RRE: The Rev response element (RRE) of HIV-1 allows for Rev-dependent mRNA export from the nucleus to the cytoplasm.
   2783..2809    +  CDS            Rev (fragment): human immunodeficiency virus 1 (HIV-1) Rev protein; rev; enhances nuclear export of unspliced and incompletely spliced viral mRNAs
   2810..3310    +  promoter       hPGK promoter: human phosphoglycerate kinase 1 promoter
   3332..3931    +  CDS            PuroR (fragment): puromycin N-acetyltransferase; pac from Streptomyces; confers resistance to puromycin
   3973..4090    +  misc_feature   cPPT/CTS: central polypurine tract and central termination sequence of HIV-1
   4207..4510    +  enhancer       CMV enhancer: human cytomegalovirus immediate early enhancer
   4511..4714    +  promoter       CMV promoter: human cytomegalovirus (CMV) immediate early promoter
   4738..4755    +  protein_bind   attB1 (fragment): mutant version of attB; core recombination site for the Gateway® BP reaction BP Clonase™
   4761..6206    +  CDS            DUSP10: DUS10_HUMAN - Also known as MKP5. Experimental evidence at protein level: Swiss-Prot protein existence level 1. Protein phosphatase involved in the inactivation of MAP kinases. Has a specificity for the MAPK11/MAPK12/MAPK13/MAPK14 subfamily. It preferably dephosphorylates p38. From Homo sapiens (Human).
   6209..6232    -  protein_bind   attB2: mutant version of attB; recombination site for the Gateway® BP reaction BP Clonase™
   6234..6275    +  CDS            V5 tag: epitope tag from simian virus 5
   6317..6905    +  misc_feature   WPRE: woodchuck hepatitis virus posttranscriptional regulatory element
   6956..6975    +  misc_feature   cPPT/CTS (fragment): central polypurine tract and central termination sequence of HIV-1
   6977..7210    +  LTR            3' LTR (ΔU3): self-inactivating 3' long terminal repeat (LTR) from HIV-1
   7288..7409    +  polyA_signal   SV40 poly(A) signal: SV40 polyadenylation signal
   7449..7584    +  rep_origin     SV40 ori: SV40 origin of replication
   7605..7623    -  promoter       T7 promoter: promoter for bacteriophage T7 RNA polymerase
   7631..7786    +  CDS            lacZα (fragment): LacZα fragment of β-galactosidase; lacZ fragment
   7791..8219    +  rep_origin     f1 ori (sequence partly withheld): f1 bacteriophage origin of replication; arrow indicates direction of (+) strand synthesis
   8272..8376    +  promoter       AmpR promoter: bla
   8377..9237    +  CDS            AmpR: β-lactamase; bla; confers resistance to ampicillin, carbenicillin, and related antibiotics
>Addgene plasmid #87770 | pLX302-MKP5-V5 puro | addgene full sequence | sequence record 174286 | Addgene NGS Result
TCCACTGAGCGTCAGACCCCGTAGAAAAGATCAAAGGATCTTCTTGAGATCCTTTTTTTCTGCGCGTAAT
CTGCTGCTTGCAAACAAAAAAACCACCGCTACCAGCGGTGGTTTGTTTGCCGGATCAAGAGCTACCAACT
CTTTTTCCGAAGGTAACTGGCTTCAGCAGAGCGCAGATACCAAATACTGTTCTTCTAGTGTAGCCGTAGT
TAGGCCACCACTTCAAGAACTCTGTAGCACCGCCTACATACCTCGCTCTGCTAATCCTGTTACCAGTGGC
TGCTGCCAGTGGCGATAAGTCGTGTCTTACCGGGTTGGACTCAAGACGATAGTTACCGGATAAGGCGCAG
CGGTCGGGCTGAACGGGGGGTTCGTGCACACAGCCCAGCTTGGAGCGAACGACCTACACCGAACTGAGAT
ACCTACAGCGTGAGCTATGAGAAAGCGCCACGCTTCCCGAAGGGAGAAAGGCGGACAGGTATCCGGTAAG
CGGCAGGGTCGGAACAGGAGAGCGCACTAGGGAGCTTCCAGGGGGAAACGCCTGGTATCTTTATAGTCCT
GTCGGGTTTCGCCACCTCTGACTTGAGCGTCGATTTTTGTGATGCTCGTCAGGGGGGCGGAGCCTATGGA
AAAACGCCAGCAACGCGGCCTTTTTACGGTTCCTGGCCTTTTGCTGGCCTTTTGCTCACATGTTCTTTCC
TGCGTTATCCCCTGATTCTGTGGATAACCGTATTACCGCCTTTGAGTGAGCTGATACCGCTCGCCGCAGC
CGAACGACCGAGCGCAGCGAGTCAGTGAGCGAGGAAGCGGAAGAGCGCCCAATACGCAAACCGCCTCTCC
CCGCGCGTTGGCCGATTCATTAATGCAGCTGGCACGACAGGTTTCCCGACTGGAAAGCGGGCAGTGAGCG
CAACGCAATTAATGTGAGTTAGCTCACTCATTAGGCACCCCAGGCTTTACACTTTATGCTTCCGGCTCGT
ATGTTGTGTGGAATTGTGAGCGGATAACAATTTCACACAGGAAACAGCTATGACCATGATTACGCCAAGC
GCGCAATTAACCCTCACTAAAGGGAACAAAAGCTGGAGCTGCAAGCTTAATGTAGTCTTATGCAATACTC
TTGTAGTCTTGCAACATGGTAACGATGAGTTAGCAACATGCCTTACAAGGAGAGAAAAAGCACCGTGCAT
GCCGATTGGTGGAAGTAAGGTGGTACGATCGTGCCTTATTAGGAAGGCAACAGACGGGTCTGACATGGAT
TGGACGAACCACTGAATTGCCGCATTGCAGAGATATTGTATTTAAGTGCCTAGCTCGATACATAAACGGG
TCTCTCTGGTTAGACCAGATCTGAGCCTGGGAGCTCTCTGGCTAACTAGGGAACCCACTGCTTAAGCCTC
AATAAAGCTTGCCTTGAGTGCTTCAAGTAGTGTGTGCCCGTCTGTTGTGTGACTCTGGTAACTAGAGATC
CCTCAGACCCTTTTAGTCAGTGTGGAAAATCTCTAGCAGTGGCGCCCGAACAGGGACTTGAAAGCGAAAG
GGAAACCAGAGGAGCTCTCTCGACGCAGGACTCGGCTTGCTGAAGCGCGCACGGCAAGAGGCGAGGGGCG
GCGACTGGTGAGTACGCCAAAAATTTTGACTAGCGGAGGCTAGAAGGAGAGAGATGGGTGCGAGAGCGTC
AGTATTAAGCGGGGGAGAATTAGATCGCGATGGGAAAAAATTCGGTTAAGGCCAGGGGGAAAGAAAAAAT
ATAAATTAAAACATATAGTATGGGCAAGCAGGGAGCTAGAACGATTCGCAGTTAATCCTGGCCTGTTAGA
AACATCAGAAGGCTGTAGACAAATACTGGGACAGCTACAACCATCCCTTCAGACAGGATCAGAAGAACTT
AGATCATTATATAATACAGTAGCAACCCTCTATTGTGTGCATCAAAGGATAGAGATAAAAGACACCAAGG
AAGCTTTAGACAAGATAGAGGAAGAGCAAAACAAAAGTAAGACCACCGCACAGCAAGCGGCCGCTGATCT
TCAGACCTGGAGGAGGAGATATGAGGGACAATTGGAGAAGTGAATTATATAAATATAAAGTAGTAAAAAT
TGAACCATTAGGAGTAGCACCCACCAAGGCAAAGAGAAGAGTGGTGCAGAGAGAAAAAAGAGCAGTGGGA
ATAGGAGCTTTGTTCCTTGGGTTCTTGGGAGCAGCAGGAAGCACTATGGGCGCAGCGTCAATGACGCTGA
CGGTACAGGCCAGACAATTATTGTCTGGTATAGTGCAGCAGCAGAACAATTTGCTGAGGGCTATTGAGGC
GCAACAGCATCTGTTGCAACTCACAGTCTGGGGCATCAAGCAGCTCCAGGCAAGAATCCTGGCTGTGGAA
AGATACCTAAAGGATCAACAGCTCCTGGGGATTTGGGGTTGCTCTGGAAAACTCATTTGCACCACTGCTG
TGCCTTGGAATGCTAGTTGGAGTAATAAATCTCTGGAACAGATTTGGAATCACACGACCTGGATGGAGTG
GGACAGAGAAATTAACAATTACACAAGCTTAATACACTCCTTAATTGAAGAATCGCAAAACCAGCAAGAA
AAGAATGAACAAGAATTATTGGAATTAGATAAATGGGCAAGTTTGTGGAATTGGTTTAACATAACAAATT
GGCTGTGGTATATAAAATTATTCATAATGATAGTAGGAGGCTTGGTAGGTTTAAGAATAGTTTTTGCTGT
ACTTTCTATAGTGAATAGAGTTAGGCAGGGATATTCACCATTATCGTTTCAGACCCACCTCCCAACCCCG
AGGGGACCCTTGCGCCTTTTCCAAGGCAGCCCTGGGTTTGCGCAGGGACGCGGCTGCTCTGGGCGTGGTT
CCGGGAAACGCAGCGGCGCCGACCCTGGGTCTCGCACATTCTTCACGTCCGTTCGCAGCGTCACCCGGAT
CTTCGCCGCTACCCTTGTGGGCCCCCCGGCGACGCTTCCTGCTCCGCCCCTAAGTCGGGAAGGTTCCTTG
CGGTTCGCGGCGTGCCGGACGTGACAAACGGAAGCCGCACGTCTCACTAGTACCCTCGCAGACGGACAGC
GCCAGGGAGCAATGGCAGCGCGCCGACCGCGATGGGCTGTGGCCAATAGCGGCTGCTCAGCAGGGCGCGC
CGAGAGCAGCGGCCGGGAAGGGGCGGTGCGGGAGGCGGGGTGTGGGGCGGTAGTGTGGGCCCTGTTCCTG
CCCGCGCGGTGTTCCGCATTCTGCAAGCCTCCGGAGCGCACGTCGGCAGTCGGCTCCCTCGTTGACCGAA
TCACCGACCTCTCTCCCCAGGGGGTACCACCGGAGCTTACCATGACCGAGTACAAGCCCACGGTGCGCCT
CGCCACCCGCGACGACGTCCCCAGGGCCGTACGCACCCTCGCCGCCGCGTTCGCCGACTACCCCGCCACG
CGCCACACCGTCGATCCGGACCGCCACATCGAGCGGGTCACCGAGCTGCAAGAACTCTTCCTCACGCGCG
TCGGGCTCGACATCGGCAAGGTGTGGGTCGCGGACGACGGCGCCGCCGTGGCGGTCTGGACCACGCCGGA
GAGCGTCGAAGCGGGGGCGGTGTTCGCCGAGATCGGCCCGCGCATGGCCGAGTTGAGCGGTTCCCGGCTG
GCCGCGCAGCAACAGATGGAAGGCCTCCTGGCGCCGCACCGGCCCAAGGAGCCCGCGTGGTTCCTGGCCA
CCGTCGGCGTCTCGCCCGACCACCAGGGCAAGGGTCTGGGCAGCGCCGTCGTGCTCCCCGGAGTGGAGGC
GGCCGAGCGCGCCGGGGTGCCCGCCTTCCTGGAGACCTCCGCGCCCCGCAACCTCCCCTTCTACGAGCGG
CTCGGCTTCACCGTCACCGCCGACGTCGAGGTGCCCGAAGGACCGCGCACCTGGTGCATGACCCGCAAGC
CCGGTGCCTGAGAATTCTAGATCTTGAGACAAATGGCAGTATTCATCCACAATTTTAAAAGAAAAGGGGG
GATTGGGGGGTACAGTGCAGGGGAAAGAATAGTAGACATAATAGCAACAGACATACAAACTAAAGAATTA
CAAAAACAAATTACAAAAATTCAAAATTTTCGGGTTTATTACAGGGACAGCAGAGATCCACTTTGGCGCC
GGCTCGAGGGGGCCCGGGGTTATTAATAGTAATCAATTACGGGGTCATTAGTTCATAGCCCATATATGGA
GTTCCGCGTTACATAACTTACGGTAAATGGCCCGCCTGGCTGACCGCCCAACGACCCCCGCCCATTGACG
TCAATAATGACGTATGTTCCCATAGTAACGCCAATAGGGACTTTCCATTGACGTCAATGGGTGGAGTATT
TACGGTAAACTGCCCACTTGGCAGTACATCAAGTGTATCATATGCCAAGTACGCCCCCTATTGACGTCAA
TGACGGTAAATGGCCCGCCTGGCATTATGCCCAGTACATGACCTTATGGGACTTTCCTACTTGGCAGTAC
ATCTACGTATTAGTCATCGCTATTACCATGGTGATGCGGTTTTGGCAGTACATCAATGGGCGTGGATAGC
GGTTTGACTCACGGGGATTTCCAAGTCTCCACCCCATTGACGTCAATGGGAGTTTGTTTTGGCACCAAAA
TCAACGGGACTTTCCAAAATGTCGTAACAACTCCGCCCCATTGACGCAAATGGGCGGTAGGCGTGTACGG
TGGGAGGTCTATATAAGCAGAGCTCTCTGGCTAACTGTCGGGATCAACAAGTTTGTACAAAAAAGTTGGC
ATGCCTCCGTCTCCTTTAGACGACAGGGTAGTAGTGGCACTATCTAGGCCCGTCCGACCTCAGGATCTCA
ACCTTTGTTTAGACTCTAGTTACCTTGGCTCTGCCAACCCAGGCAGTAACAGCCACCCTCCTGTCATCGC
CACCACCGTTGTGTCCCTCAAGGCTGCGAATCTGACGTATATGCCCTCATCCAGCGGCTCTGCCCGCTCG
CTGAATTGTGGATGCAGCAGTGCCAGCTGCTGCACTGTGGCAACCTACGACAAGGACAATCAGGCCCAAA
CCCAAGCCATTGCCGCTGGCACCACCACCACTGCCATCGGAACCTCTACCACCTGCCCTGCTAACCAGAT
GGTCAACAATAATGAGAATACAGGCTCTCTAAGTCCATCAAGTGGGGTGGGCAGCCCTGTGTCAGGGACC
CCCAAGCAGCTAGCCAGCATCAAAATAATCTACCCCAATGACTTGGCAAAGAAGATGACCAAATGCAGCA
AGAGTCACCTGCCGAGTCAGGGCCCTGTCATCATTGACTGCAGGCCCTTCATGGAGTACAACAAGAGTCA
CATCCAAGGAGCTGTCCACATTAACTGTGCCGATAAGATCAGCCGGCGGAGACTGCAGCAGGGCAAGATC
ACTGTCCTAGACTTGATTTCCTGTAGGGAAGGCAAGGACTCTTTCAAGAGGATCTTTTCCAAAGAAATTA
TAGTTTATGATGAGAATACCAATGAACCAAGCCGAGTGATGCCCTCCCAGCCACTTCACATAGTCCTCGA
GTCCCTGAAGAGAGAAGGCAAAGAACCTCTGGTGTTGAAAGGTGGACTTAGTAGTTTTAAGCAGAACCAT
GAAAACCTCTGTGACAACTCCCTCCAGCTCCAAGAGTGCCGGGAGGTGGGGGGCGGCGCATCCGCGGCCT
CGAGCTTGCTACCTCAGCCCATCCCCACCACCCCTGACATCGAGAACGCTGAGCTCACCCCCATCTTGCC
CTTCCTGTTCCTTGGCAATGAGCAGGATGCTCAGGACCTGGACACCATGCAGCGGCTGAACATCGGCTAC
GTCATCAACGTCACCACTCATCTTCCCCTCTACCACTATGAGAAAGGCCTGTTCAACTACAAGCGGCTGC
CAGCCACTGACAGCAACAAGCAGAACCTGCGGCAGTACTTTGAAGAGGCTTTTGAGTTCATTGAGGAAGC
TCACCAGTGTGGGAAGGGGCTTCTCATCCACTGCCAGGCTGGGGTGTCCCGCTCCGCCACCATCGTCATC
GCTTACTTGATGAAGCACACTCGGATGACCATGACTGATGCTTATAAATTTGTCAAAGGCAAACGACCAA
TTATCTCCCCAAACCTTAACTTCATGGGGCAGTTGCTAGAGTTCGAGGAAGACCTAAACAACGGTGTGAC
ACCGAGAATCCTTACACCAAAGCTGATGGGCGTGGAGACGGTTGTGTGCCCAACTTTCTTGTACAAAGTG
GTTGGTAAGCCTATCCCTAACCCTCTCCTCGGTCTCGATTCTACGTAGTAATGAGCTAGCGCTAACCGGT
GGCGCGTTAAGTCGACAATCAACCTCTGGATTACAAAATTTGTGAAAGATTGACTGGTATTCTTAACTAT
GTTGCTCCTTTTACGCTATGTGGATACGCTGCTTTAATGCCTTTGTATCATGCTATTGCTTCCCGTATGG
CTTTCATTTTCTCCTCCTTGTATAAATCCTGGTTGCTGTCTCTTTATGAGGAGTTGTGGCCCGTTGTCAG
GCAACGTGGCGTGGTGTGCACTGTGTTTGCTGACGCAACCCCCACTGGTTGGGGCATTGCCACCACCTGT
CAGCTCCTTTCCGGGACTTTCGCTTTCCCCCTCCCTATTGCCACGGCGGAACTCATCGCCGCCTGCCTTG
CCCGCTGCTGGACAGGGGCTCGGCTGTTGGGCACTGACAATTCCGTGGTGTTGTCGGGGAAATCATCGTC
CTTTCCTTGGCTGCTCGCCTGTGTTGCCACCTGGATTCTGCGCGGGACGTCCTTCTGCTACGTCCCTTCG
GCCCTCAATCCAGCGGACCTTCCTTCCCGCGGCCTGCTGCCGGCTCTGCGGCCTCTTCCGCGTCTTCGCC
TTCGCCCTCAGACGAGTCGGATCTCCCTTTGGGCCGCCTCCCCGCGTCGACTTTAAGACCAATGACTTAC
AAGGCAGCTGTAGATCTTAGCCACTTTTTAAAAGAAAAGGGGGGACTGGAAGGGCTAATTCACTCCCAAC
GAAGACAAGATCTGCTTTTTGCTTGTACTGGGTCTCTCTGGTTAGACCAGATCTGAGCCTGGGAGCTCTC
TGGCTAACTAGGGAACCCACTGCTTAAGCCTCAATAAAGCTTGCCTTGAGTGCTTCAAGTAGTGTGTGCC
CGTCTGTTGTGTGACTCTGGTAACTAGAGATCCCTCAGACCCTTTTAGTCAGTGTGGAAAATCTCTAGCA
GTACGTATAGTAGTTCATGTCATCTTATTATTCAGTATTTATAACTTGCAAAGAAATGAATATCAGAGAG
TGAGAGGAACTTGTTTATTGCAGCTTATAATGGTTACAAATAAAGCAATAGCATCACAAATTTCACAAAT
AAAGCATTTTTTTCACTGCATTCTAGTTGTGGTTTGTCCAAACTCATCAATGTATCTTATCATGTCTGGC
TCTAGCTATCCCGCCCCTAACTCCGCCCATCCCGCCCCTAACTCCGCCCAGTTCCGCCCATTCTCCGCCC
CATGGCTGACTAATTTTTTTTATTTATGCAGAGGCCGAGGCCGCCTCGGCCTCTGAGCTATTCCAGAAGT
AGTGAGGAGGCTTTTTTGGAGGCCTAGGGACGTACCCAATTCGCCCTATAGTGAGTCGTATTACGCGCGC
TCACTGGCCGTCGTTTTACAACGTCGTGACTGGGAAAACCCTGGCGTTACCCAACTTAATCGCCTTGCAG
CACATCCCCCTTTCGCCAGCTGGCGTAATAGCGAAGAGGCCCGCACCGATCGCCCTTCCCAACAGTTGCG
CAGCCTGAATGGCGAATGGG
[124 nt withheld, positions 7791-7914]
C
[91 nt withheld, positions 7916-8006]
A
[49 nt withheld, positions 8008-8056]
CCTTTGACGTTGGAGTCCACGTTCTTT
[37 nt withheld, positions 8084-8120]
ACCCTATCTCGGTCTATTCTTTTGATTTATAAGGGATTTTGCCGATTTCGGCCTATTGGTTAAAAAATGA
GCTGATTTAACAAAAATTTAACGCGAATTTTAACAAAATATTAACGCTTACAATTTAGGTGGCACTTTTC
GGGGAAATGTGCGCGGAACCCCTATTTGTTTATTTTTCTAAATACATTCAAATATGTATCCGCTCATGAG
ACAATAACCCTGATAAATGCTTCAATAATATTGAAAAAGGAAGAGTATGAGTATTCAACATTTCCGTGTC
GCCCTTATTCCCTTTTTTGCGGCATTTTGCCTTCCTGTTTTTGCTCACCCAGAAACGCTGGTGAAAGTAA
AAGATGCTGAAGATCAGTTGGGTGCACGAGTGGGTTACATCGAACTGGATCTCAACAGCGGTAAGATCCT
TGAGAGTTTTCGCCCCGAAGAACGTTTTCCAATGATGAGCACTTTTAAAGTTCTGCTATGTGGCGCGGTA
TTATCCCGTATTGACGCCGGGCAAGAGCAACTCGGTCGCCGCATACACTATTCTCAGAATGACTTGGTTG
AGTACTCACCAGTCACAGAAAAGCATCTTACGGATGGCATGACAGTAAGAGAATTATGCAGTGCTGCCAT
AACCATGAGTGATAACACTGCGGCCAACTTACTTCTGACAACGATCGGAGGACCGAAGGAGCTAACCGCT
TTTTTGCACAACATGGGGGATCATGTAACTCGCCTTGATCGTTGGGAACCGGAGCTGAATGAAGCCATAC
CAAACGACGAGCGTGACACCACGATGCCTGTAGCAATGGCAACAACGTTGCGCAAACTATTAACTGGCGA
ACTACTTACTCTAGCTTCCCGGCAACAATTAATAGACTGGATGGAGGCGGATAAAGTTGCAGGACCACTT
CTGCGCTCGGCCCTTCCGGCTGGCTGGTTTATTGCTGATAAATCTGGAGCCGGTGAGCGTGGGTCTCGCG
GTATCATTGCAGCACTGGGGCCAGATGGTAAGCCCTCCCGTATCGTAGTTATCTACACGACGGGGAGTCA
GGCAACTATGGATGAACGAAATAGACAGATCGCTGAGATAGGTGCCTCACTGATTAAGCATTGGTAACTG
TCAGACCAAGTTTACTCATATATACTTTAGATTGATTTAAAACTTCATTTTTAATTTAAAAGGATCTAGG
TGAAGATCCTTTTTGATAATCTCATGACCAAAATCCCTTAACGTGAGTTTTCGT
