>Addgene plasmid #87770 | pLX302-MKP5-V5 puro | depositor partial sequence | sequence record 171306 | ORF
ATGCCTCCGTCTCCTTTAGACGACAGGGTAGTAGTGGCACTATCTAGGCCCGTCCGACCTCAGGATCTCA
ACCTTTGTTTAGACTCTAGTTACCTTGGCTCTGCCAACCCAGGCAGTAACAGCCACCCTCCTGTCATCGC
CACCACCGTTGTGTCCCTCAAGGCTGCGAATCTGACGTATATGCCCTCATCCAGCGGCTCTGCCCGCTCG
CTGAATTGTGGATGCAGCAGTGCCAGCTGCTGCACTGTGGCAACCTACGACAAGGACAATCAGGCCCAAA
CCCAAGCCATTGCCGCTGGCACCACCACCACTGCCATCGGAACCTCTACCACCTGCCCTGCTAACCAGAT
GGTCAACAATAATGAGAATACAGGCTCTCTAAGTCCATCAAGTGGGGTGGGCAGCCCTGTGTCAGGGACC
CCCAAGCAGCTAGCCAGCATCAAAATAATCTACCCCAATGACTTGGCAAAGAAGATGACCAAATGCAGCA
AGAGTCACCTGCCGAGTCAGGGCCCTGTCATCATTGACTGCAGGCCCTTCATGGAGTACAACAAGAGTCA
CATCCAAGGAGCTGTCCACATTAACTGTGCCGATAAGATCAGCCGGCGGAGACTGCAGCAGGGCAAGATC
ACTGTCCTAGACTTGATTTCCTGTAGGGAAGGCAAGGACTCTTTCAAGAGGATCTTTTCCAAAGAAATTA
TAGTTTATGATGAGAATACCAATGAACCAAGCCGAGTGATGCCCTCCCAGCCACTTCACATAGTCCTCGA
GTCCCTGAAGAGAGAAGGCAAAGAACCTCTGGTGTTGAAAGGTGGACTTAGTAGTTTTAAGCAGAACCAT
GAAAACCTCTGTGACAACTCCCTCCAGCTCCAAGAGTGCCGGGAGGTGGGGGGCGGCGCATCCGCGGCCT
CGAGCTTGCTACCTCAGCCCATCCCCACCACCCCTGACATCGAGAACGCTGAGCTCACCCCCATCTTGCC
CTTCCTGTTCCTTGGCAATGAGCAGGATGCTCAGGACCTGGACACCATGCAGCGGCTGAACATCGGCTAC
GTCATCAACGTCACCACTCATCTTCCCCTCTACCACTATGAGAAAGGCCTGTTCAACTACAAGCGGCTGC
CAGCCACTGACAGCAACAAGCAGAACCTGCGGCAGTACTTTGAAGAGGCTTTTGAGTTCATTGAGGAAGC
TCACCAGTGTGGGAAGGGGCTTCTCATCCACTGCCAGGCTGGGGTGTCCCGCTCCGCCACCATCGTCATC
GCTTACTTGATGAAGCACACTCGGATGACCATGACTGATGCTTATAAATTTGTCAAAGGCAAACGACCAA
TTATCTCCCCAAACCTTAACTTCATGGGGCAGTTGCTAGAGTTCGAGGAAGACCTAAACAACGGTGTGAC
ACCGAGAATCCTTACACCAAAGCTGATGGGCGTGGAGACGGTTGTGTGCCCAACTTTCTTGTACAAAGTG
GTTGGTAAGCCTATCCCTAACCCTCTCCTCGGTCTCGATTCTACGTAG
